>Addgene plasmid #140854 | pBz174_CsoS2_N3_GFP | depositor full sequence | sequence record 273765 | pBz174_CsoS2_N3_GFP sequence 5745 bps
TTCTTGAAGACGAAAGGGCCTCGTGATACGCCTATTTTTATAGGTTAATGTCATGATAATAATGGTTTCT
TAGACGTCAGGTGGCACTTTTCGGGGAAATGTGCGCGGAACCCCTATTTGTTTATTTTTCTAAATACATT
CAAATATGTATCCGCTCATGAGACAATAACCCTGATAAATGCTTCAATAATATTGAAAAAGGAAGAGTAT
GAGTATTCAACATTTCCGTGTCGCCCTTATTCCCTTTTTTGCGGCATTTTGCCTTCCTGTTTTTGCTCAC
CCAGAAACGCTGGTGAAAGTAAAAGATGCTGAAGATCAGTTGGGTGCACGAGTGGGTTACATCGAACTGG
ATCTCAACAGCGGTAAGATCCTTGAGAGTTTTCGCCCCGAAGAACGTTTTCCAATGATGAGCACTTTTAA
AGTTCTGCTATGTGGCGCGGTATTATCCCGTGTTGACGCCGGGCAAGAGCAACTCGGTCGCCGCATACAC
TATTCTCAGAATGACTTGGTTGAGTACTCACCAGTCACAGAAAAGCATCTTACGGATGGCATGACAGTAA
GAGAATTATGCAGTGCTGCCATAACCATGAGTGATAACACTGCGGCCAACTTACTTCTGACAACGATCGG
AGGACCGAAGGAGCTAACCGCTTTTTTGCACAACATGGGGGATCATGTAACTCGCCTTGATCGTTGGGAA
CCGGAGCTGAATGAAGCCATACCAAACGACGAGCGTGACACCACGATGCCTGCAGCAATGGCAACAACGT
TGCGCAAACTATTAACTGGCGAACTACTTACTCTAGCTTCCCGGCAACAATTAATAGACTGGATGGAGGC
GGATAAAGTTGCAGGACCACTTCTGCGCTCGGCCCTTCCGGCTGGCTGGTTTATTGCTGATAAATCTGGA
GCCGGTGAGCGTGGCTCTCGCGGTATCATTGCAGCACTGGGGCCAGATGGTAAGCCCTCCCGTATCGTAG
TTATCTACACGACGGGGAGTCAGGCAACTATGGATGAACGAAATAGACAGATCGCTGAGATAGGTGCCTC
ACTGATTAAGCATTGGTAACTGTCAGACCAAGTTTACTCATATATACTTTAGATTGATTTAAAACTTCAT
TTTTAATTTAAAAGGATCTAGGTGAAGATCCTTTTTGATAATCTCATGACCAAAATCCCTTAACGTGAGT
TTTCGTTCCACTGAGCGTCAGACCCCGTAGAAAAGATCAAAGGATCTTCTTGAGATCCTTTTTTTCTGCG
CGTAATCTGCTGCTTGCAAACAAAAAAACCACCGCTACCAGCGGTGGTTTGTTTGCCGGATCAAGAGCTA
CCAACTCTTTTTCCGAAGGTAACTGGCTTCAGCAGAGCGCAGATACCAAATACTGTCCTTCTAGTGTAGC
CGTAGTTAGGCCACCACTTCAAGAACTCTGTAGCACCGCCTACATACCTCGCTCTGCTAATCCTGTTACC
AGTGGCTGCTGCCAGTGGCGATAAGTCGTGTCTTACCGGGTTGGACTCAAGACGATAGTTACCGGATAAG
GCGCAGCGGTCGGGCTGAACGGGGGGTTCGTGCACACAGCCCAGCTTGGAGCGAACGACCTACACCGAAC
TGAGATACCTACAGCGTGAGCTATGAGAAAGCGCCACGCTTCCCGAAGGGAGAAAGGCGGACAGGTATCC
GGTAAGCGGCAGGGTCGGAACAGGAGAGCGCACGAGGGAGCTTCCAGGGGGAAACGCCTGGTATCTTTAT
AGTCCTGTCGGGTTTCGCCACCTCTGACTTGAGCGTCGATTTTTGTGATGCTCGTCAGGGGGGCGGAGCC
TATGGAAAAACGCCAGCAACGCGGCCTTTTTACGGTTCCTGGCCTTTTGCTGGCCTTTTGCTCACATGTT
CTTTCCTGCGTTATCCCCTGATTCTGTGGATAACCGTATTACCGCCTTTGAGTGAGCTGATACCGCTCGC
CGCAGCCGAACGACCGAGCGCAGCGAGTCAGTGAGCGAGGAAGCGGAAGAGCGCCTGATGCGGTATTTTC
TCCTTACGCATCTGTGCGGTATTTCACACCGCAATGGTGCACTCTCAGTACAATCTGCTCTGATGCCGCA
TAGTTAAGCCAGTATACACTCCGCTATCGCTACGTGACTGGGTCATGGCTGCGCCCCGACACCCGCCAAC
ACCCGCTGACGCGCCCTGACGGGCTTGTCTGCTCCCGGCATCCGCTTACAGACAAGCTGTGACCGCCTCC
GGGAGCTGCATGTGTCAGAGGTTTTCACCGTCATCACCGAAACGCGCGAGGCAGCTGCGGTAAAGCTCAT
CAGCGTGGTCGTGAAGCGATTCACAGATGTCTGCCTGTTCATCCGCGTCCAGCTCGTTGAGTTTCTCCAG
AAGCGTTAATGTCTGGCTTCTGATAAAGCGGGCCATGTTAAGGGCGGTTTTTTCCTGTTTGGTCACTGAT
GCCTCCGTGTAAGGGGGATTTCTGTTCATGGGGGTAATGATACCGATGAAACGAGAGAGGATGCTCACGA
TACGGGTTACTGATGATGAACATGCCCGGTTACTGGAACGTTGTGAGGGTAAACAACTGGCGGTATGGAT
GCGGCGGGACCAGAGAAAAATCACTCAGGGTCAATGCCAGCGCTTCGTTAATACAGATGTAGGTGTTCCA
CAGGGTAGCCAGCAGCATCCTGCGATGCAGATCCGGAACATAATGGTGCAGGGCGCTGACTTCCGCGTTT
CCAGACTTTACGAAACACGGAAACCGAAGACCATTCATGTTGTTGCTCAGGTCGCAGACGTTTTGCAGCA
GCAGTCGCTTCACGTTCGCTCGCGTATCGGTGATTCATTCTGCTAACCAGTAAGGCAACCCCGCCAGCCT
AGCCGGGTCCTCAACGACAGGAGCACGATCATGCGCACCCGTGGCCAGGACCCAACGCTGCCCGAGATGC
GCCGCGTGCGGCTGCTGGAGATGGCGGACGCGATGGATATGTTCTGCCAAGGGTTGGTTTGCGCATTCAC
AGTTCTCCGCAAGAATTGATTGGCTCCAATTCTTGGAGTGGTGAATCCGTTAGCGAGGTGCCGCCGGCTT
CCATTCAGGTCGAGGTGGCCCGGCTCCATGCACCGCGACGCAACGCGGGGAGGCAGACAAGGTATAGGGC
GGCGCCTACAATCCATGCCAACCCGTTCCATGTGCTCGCCGAGGCGGCATAAATCGCCGTGACGATCAGC
GGTCCAGTGATCGAAGTTAGGCTGGTAAGAGCCGCGAGCGATCCTTGAAGCTGTCCCTGATGGTCGTCAT
CTACCTGCCTGGACAGCATGGCCTGCAACGCGGGCATCCCGATGCCGCCGGAAGCGAGAAGAATCATAAT
GGGGAAGGCCATCCAGCCTCGCGTCGCGAACGCCAGCAAGACGTAGCCCAGCGCGTCGGCCGCCATGCCG
GCGATAATGGCCTGCTTCTCGCCGAAACGTTTGGTGGCGGGACCAGTGACGAAGGCTTGAGCGAGGGCGT
GCAAGATTCCGAATACCGCAAGCGACAGGCCGATCATCGTCGCGCTCCAGCGAAAGCGGTCCTCGCCGAA
AATGACCCAGAGCGCTGCCGGCACCTGTCCTACGAGTTGCATGATAAAGAAGACAGTCATAAGTGCGGCG
ACGATAGTCATGCCCCGCGCCCACCGGAAGGAGCTGACTGGGTTGAAGGCTCTCAAGGGCATCGGTCGAC
GCTCTCCCTTATGCGACTCCTGCATTAGGAAGCAGCCCAGTAGTAGGTTGAGGCCGTTGAGCACCGCCGC
CGCAAGGAATGGTGCATGCAAGGAGATGGCGCCCAACAGTCCCCCGGCCACGGGGCCTGCCACCATACCC
ACGCCGAAACAAGCGCTCATGAGCCCGAAGTGGCGAGCCCGATCTTCCCCATCGGTGATGTCGGCGATAT
AGGCGCCAGCAACCGCACCTGTGGCGCCGGTGATGCCGGCCACGATGCGTCCGGCGTAGAGGATCGAGAT
CTCGATCCCGCGAAATTAATACGACTCACTATAGGGACACCACAACGGTTTCCCTCTAGAAATAATTTTG
TTTAACTTTAAGAAGGAGATATACCATGTCCCACCATCATCATCATCATAAAGCGGTTAAAACCAACGGC
AAGCCGTCGGGTCGCGTTCGACCACAGCAATCAGTGGTTCACAACGACGCAATGATCGAAAATGCCGGTG
ATACTAACCAATCATCGTCCACTTCATTAAATAATGAACTTTCCGAAATCTGCTCCATAGCAGACGACAT
GCCGGAGCGTTTTGGTTCACAAGCCAAAACCGTCCGTGATATCTGCCGTGCACGCCGTCAAGCGCTCTCT
GAGCGTGGAACTCGCGCCGTGCCGCCAAAGCCGCAATCTCAAGGTGGTCCAGGACGCAATGGCTATCAAA
TTGATGGATACCTAGATACCGCACTTCATGGCGAAAACCTGTACTTCCAGTCCTCAGGTAGCGGAAGCGG
CGGTTCTAAAGGTGAAGAACTGTTCACCGGTGTTGTTCCGATCCTGGTTGAACTGGATGGTGATGTTAAC
GGCCACAAATTCTCTGTTCGTGGTGAAGGTGAAGGTGATGCAACCAACGGTAAACTGACCCTGAAATTCA
TCTGCACTACCGGTAAACTGCCGGTTCCATGGCCGACTCTGGTGACTACCCTGACCTATGGTGTTCAGTG
TTTTTCTCGTTACCCGGATCACATGAAGCAGCATGATTTCTTCAAATCTGCAATGCCGGAAGGTTATGTA
CAGGAGCGCACCATTTCTTTCAAAGACGATGGCACCTACAAAACCCGTGCAGAGGTTAAATTTGAAGGTG
ATACTCTGGTGAACCGTATTGAACTGAAAGGCATTGATTTCAAAGAGGACGGCAACATCCTGGGCCACAA
ACTGGAATATAACTTCAACTCCCATAACGTTTACATCACCGCAGACAAACAGAAGAACGGTATCAAAGCT
AACTTCAAAATTCGCCATAACGTTGAAGACGGTAGCGTACAGCTGGCGGACCACTACCAGCAGAACACTC
CGATCGGTGATGGTCCGGTTCTGCTGCCGGATAACCACTACCTGTCCACCCAGTCTAAACTGTCCAAAGA
CCCGAACGAAAAGCGCGACCACATGGTGCTGCTGGAGTTCGTTACTGCAGCAGGTATCACGCACGGCATG
GATGAGCTCTACAAATGGAGTCATCCACAGTTTGAAAAGTAAAGCGGTTAAGATCCGGCTGCTAACAAAG
CCCGAAAGGAAGCTGAGTTGGCTGCTGCCACCGCTGAGCAATAACTAGCATAACCCCTTGGGGCCTCTAA
ACGGGTCTTGAGGGGTTTTTTGCTGAAAGGAGGAACTATATCCGGATATCCACAGGACGGGTGTGGTCGC
CATGATCGCGTAGTCGATAGTGGCTCCAAGTAGCGAAGCGAGCAGGACTGGGCGGCGGCCAAAGCGGTCG
GACAGTGCTCCGAGAACGGGTGCGCATAGAAATTGCATCAACGCATATAGCGCTAGCAGCACGCCATAGT
GACTGGCGATGCTGTCGGAATGGACGATATCCCGCAAGAGGCCCGGCAGTACCGGCATAACCAAGCCTAT
GCCTACAGCATCCAGGGTGACGGTGCCGAGGATGACGATGAGCGCATTGTTAGATTTCATACACGGTGCC
TGACTGCGTTAGCAATTTAACTGTGATAAACTACCGCATTAAAGCTTATCGATGATAAGCTGTCAAACAT
GAGAA
Features (pLannotate 1.2.2; 16 found; start..end, strand, type, name):
    104..208     +  promoter       AmpR promoter: bla
    209..1066    +  CDS            bla: BLAT_ECOLX - Experimental evidence at protein level: Swiss-Prot protein existence level 1. TEM-type are the most prevalent beta-lactamases in enterobacteria; they hydrolyze the beta-lactam bond in susceptible beta-lactam antibiotics, thus conferring resistance to penicillins and cephalosporins. TEM-3 and TEM-4 are capable of hydrolyzing cefotaxime and ceftazidime. TEM-5 is capable of hydrolyzing ceftazidime. TEM-6 is capable of hydrolyzing ceftazidime and aztreonam. TEM-8/CAZ-2, TEM- 16/CAZ-7 and TEM-24/CAZ-6 are markedly active against ceftazidime. IRT- 4 shows resistance to beta-lactamase in
   1240..1828    +  rep_origin     ori: high-copy-number ColE1/pMB1/pBR322/pUC origin of replication
   2014..2153    -  misc_feature   bom: basis of mobility region from pBR322
   2255..2446    -  CDS            rop: Rop protein, which maintains plasmids at low copy number; rop
   2463..2843    +  CDS            YPB1_ECOLX: Protein predicted: Swiss-Prot protein existence level 4. From Escherichia coli.
   3085..3985    -  CDS            TcR (fragment): tetracycline efflux protein; tet; confers resistance to tetracycline
   4007..4025    +  promoter       T7 promoter: promoter for bacteriophage T7 RNA polymerase
   4057..4079    +  RBS            RBS: efficient ribosome binding site from bacteriophage T7 gene 10 (Olins and Rangwala, 1989)
   4110..4442    +  CDS            csoS2 (fragment): CSOS2_HALNC - Experimental evidence at protein level: Swiss-Prot protein existence level 1. Unlike beta-carboxysomes, alpha-carboxysomes (Cb) can form without cargo protein. CsoS2 is essential for Cb formation and is also capable of targeting foreign proteins to the Cb. The Cb shell assembles with the aid of CsoS2; CsoS1A, CsoS1B and CsoS1C form the majority of the shell while CsoS4A and CsoS4B form vertices. CsoS1D forms pseudohexamers that probably control metabolite flux into and out of the shell. From Halothiobacillus neapolitanus (strain ATCC 23641 / c2) (Thiobacillus neapolitanus).
   4443..4460    +  CDS            TEV site (fragment): tobacco etch virus (TEV) protease recognition and cleavage site
   4485..5195    +  CDS            Superfolder GFP: Superfolder GFP is a basic (constitutively fluorescent) green fluorescent protein published in 2005, derived from Aequorea victoria. It is reported to be a very rapidly-maturing weak dimer.
   5238..5287    +  CDS            SET1 (fragment): solubility-enhancement tag derived from T7 phage gene 10B
   5295..5342    +  terminator     T7 terminator: transcription terminator for bacteriophage T7 RNA polymerase
   5368..5660    -  CDS            TcR (fragment): tetracycline efflux protein; tet; confers resistance to tetracycline
   5708..5736    -  promoter       tet promoter: E. coli promoter for tetracycline efflux protein gene
