>Addgene plasmid #140854 | pBz174_CsoS2_N3_GFP | addgene full sequence | sequence record 297996 | Addgene NGS Result
GACACCACAACGGTTTCCCTCTAGAAATAATTTTGTTTAACTTTAAGAAGGAGATATACCATGTCCCACC
ATCATCATCATCATAAAGCGGTTAAAACCAACGGCAAGCCGTCGGGTCGCGTTCGACCACAGCAATCAGT
GGTTCACAACGACGCAATGATCGAAAATGCCGGTGATACTAACCAATCATCGTCCACTTCATTAAATAAT
GAACTTTCCGAAATCTGCTCCATAGCAGACGACATGCCGGAGCGTTTTGGTTCACAAGCCAAAACCGTCC
GTGATATCTGCCGTGCACGCCGTCAAGCGCTCTCTGAGCGTGGAACTCGCGCCGTGCCGCCAAAGCCGCA
ATCTCAAGGTGGTCCAGGACGCAATGGCTATCAAATTGATGGATACCTAGATACCGCACTTCATGGCGAA
AACCTGTACTTCCAGTCCTCAGGTAGCGGAAGCGGCGGTTCTAAAGGTGAAGAACTGTTCACCGGTGTTG
TTCCGATCCTGGTTGAACTGGATGGTGATGTTAACGGCCACAAATTCTCTGTTCGTGGTGAAGGTGAAGG
TGATGCAACCAACGGTAAACTGACCCTGAAATTCATCTGCACTACCGGTAAACTGCCGGTTCCATGGCCG
ACTCTGGTGACTACCCTGACCTATGGTGTTCAGTGTTTTTCTCGTTACCCGGATCACATGAAGCAGCATG
ATTTCTTCAAATCTGCAATGCCGGAAGGTTATGTACAGGAGCGCACCATTTCTTTCAAAGACGATGGCAC
CTACAAAACCCGTGCAGAGGTTAAATTTGAAGGTGATACTCTGGTGAACCGTATTGAACTGAAAGGCATT
GATTTCAAAGAGGACGGCAACATCCTGGGCCACAAACTGGAATATAACTTCAACTCCCATAACGTTTACA
TCACCGCAGACAAACAGAAGAACGGTATCAAAGCTAACTTCAAAATTCGCCATAACGTTGAAGACGGTAG
CGTACAGCTGGCGGACCACTACCAGCAGAACACTCCGATCGGTGATGGTCCGGTTCTGCTGCCGGATAAC
CACTACCTGTCCACCCAGTCTAAACTGTCCAAAGACCCGAACGAAAAGCGCGACCACATGGTGCTGCTGG
AGTTCGTTACTGCAGCAGGTATCACGCACGGCATGGATGAGCTCTACAAATGGAGTCATCCACAGTTTGA
AAAGTAAAGCGGTTAAGATCCGGCTGCTAACAAAGCCCGAAAGGAAGCTGAGTTGGCTGCTGCCACCGCT
GAGCAATAACTAGCATAACCCCTTGGGGCCTCTAAACGGGTCTTGAGGGGTTTTTTGCTGAAAGGAGGAA
CTATATCCGGATATCCACAGGACGGGTGTGGTCGCCATGATCGCGTAGTCGATAGTGGCTCCAAGTAGCG
AAGCGAGCAGGACTGGGCGGCGGCCAAAGCGGTCGGACAGTGCTCCGAGAACGGGTGCGCATAGAAATTG
CATCAACGCATATAGCGCTAGCAGCACGCCATAGTGACTGGCGATGCTGTCGGAATGGACGATATCCCGC
AAGAGGCCCGGCAGTACCGGCATAACCAAGCCTATGCCTACAGCATCCAGGGTGACGGTGCCGAGGATGA
CGATGAGCGCATTGTTAGATTTCATACACGGTGCCTGACTGCGTTAGCAATTTAACTGTGATAAACTACC
GCATTAAAGCTTATCGATGATAAGCTGTCAAACATGAGAATTCTTGAAGACGAAAGGGCCTCGTGATACG
CCTATTTTTATAGGTTAATGTCATGATAATAATGGTTTCTTAGACGTCAGGTGGCACTTTTCGGGGAAAT
GTGCGCGGAACCCCTATTTGTTTATTTTTCTAAATACATTCAAATATGTATCCGCTCATGAGACAATAAC
CCTGATAAATGCTTCAATAATATTGAAAAAGGAAGAGTATGAGTATTCAACATTTCCGTGTCGCCCTTAT
TCCCTTTTTTGCGGCATTTTGCCTTCCTGTTTTTGCTCACCCAGAAACGCTGGTGAAAGTAAAAGATGCT
GAAGATCAGTTGGGTGCACGAGTGGGTTACATCGAACTGGATCTCAACAGCGGTAAGATCCTTGAGAGTT
TTCGCCCCGAAGAACGTTTTCCAATGATGAGCACTTTTAAAGTTCTGCTATGTGGCGCGGTATTATCCCG
TGTTGACGCCGGGCAAGAGCAACTCGGTCGCCGCATACACTATTCTCAGAATGACTTGGTTGAGTACTCA
CCAGTCACAGAAAAGCATCTTACGGATGGCATGACAGTAAGAGAATTATGCAGTGCTGCCATAACCATGA
GTGATAACACTGCGGCCAACTTACTTCTGACAACGATCGGAGGACCGAAGGAGCTAACCGCTTTTTTGCA
CAACATGGGGGATCATGTAACTCGCCTTGATCGTTGGGAACCGGAGCTGAATGAAGCCATACCAAACGAC
GAGCGTGACACCACGATGCCTGCAGCAATGGCAACAACGTTGCGCAAACTATTAACTGGCGAACTACTTA
CTCTAGCTTCCCGGCAACAATTAATAGACTGGATGGAGGCGGATAAAGTTGCAGGACCACTTCTGCGCTC
GGCCCTTCCGGCTGGCTGGTTTATTGCTGATAAATCTGGAGCCGGTGAGCGTGGCTCTCGCGGTATCATT
GCAGCACTGGGGCCAGATGGTAAGCCCTCCCGTATCGTAGTTATCTACACGACGGGGAGTCAGGCAACTA
TGGATGAACGAAATAGACAGATCGCTGAGATAGGTGCCTCACTGATTAAGCATTGGTAACTGTCAGACCA
AGTTTACTCATATATACTTTAGATTGATTTAAAACTTCATTTTTAATTTAAAAGGATCTAGGTGAAGATC
CTTTTTGATAATCTCATGACCAAAATCCCTTAACGTGAGTTTTCGTTCCACTGAGCGTCAGACCCCGTAG
AAAAGATCAAAGGATCTTCTTGAGATCCTTTTTTTCTGCGCGTAATCTGCTGCTTGCAAACAAAAAAACC
ACCGCTACCAGCGGTGGTTTGTTTGCCGGATCAAGAGCTACCAACTCTTTTTCCGAAGGTAACTGGCTTC
AGCAGAGCGCAGATACCAAATACTGTCCTTCTAGTGTAGCCGTAGTTAGGCCACCACTTCAAGAACTCTG
TAGCACCGCCTACATACCTCGCTCTGCTAATCCTGTTACCAGTGGCTGCTGCCAGTGGCGATAAGTCGTG
TCTTACCGGGTTGGACTCAAGACGATAGTTACCGGATAAGGCGCAGCGGTCGGGCTGAACGGGGGGTTCG
TGCACACAGCCCAGCTTGGAGCGAACGACCTACACCGAACTGAGATACCTACAGCGTGAGCTATGAGAAA
GCGCCACGCTTCCCGAAGGGAGAAAGGCGGACAGGTATCCGGTAAGCGGCAGGGTCGGAACAGGAGAGCG
CACGAGGGAGCTTCCAGGGGGAAACGCCTGGTATCTTTATAGTCCTGTCGGGTTTCGCCACCTCTGACTT
GAGCGTCGATTTTTGTGATGCTCGTCAGGGGGGCGGAGCCTATGGAAAAACGCCAGCAACGCGGCCTTTT
TACGGTTCCTGGCCTTTTGCTGGCCTTTTGCTCACATGTTCTTTCCTGCGTTATCCCCTGATTCTGTGGA
TAACCGTATTACCGCCTTTGAGTGAGCTGATACCGCTCGCCGCAGCCGAACGACCGAGCGCAGCGAGTCA
GTGAGCGAGGAAGCGGAAGAGCGCCTGATGCGGTATTTTCTCCTTACGCATCTGTGCGGTATTTCACACC
GCAATGGTGCACTCTCAGTACAATCTGCTCTGATGCCGCATAGTTAAGCCAGTATACACTCCGCTATCGC
TACGTGACTGGGTCATGGCTGCGCCCCGACACCCGCCAACACCCGCTGACGCGCCCTGACGGGCTTGTCT
GCTCCCGGCATCCGCTTACAGACAAGCTGTGACCGCCTCCGGGAGCTGCATGTGTCAGAGGTTTTCACCG
TCATCACCGAAACGCGCGAGGCAGCTGCGGTAAAGCTCATCAGCGTGGTCGTGAAGCGATTCACAGATGT
CTGCCTGTTCATCCGCGTCCAGCTCGTTGAGTTTCTCCAGAAGCGTTAATGTCTGGCTTCTGATAAAGCG
GGCCATGTTAAGGGCGGTTTTTTCCTGTTTGGTCACTGATGCCTCCGTGTAAGGGGGATTTCTGTTCATG
GGGGTAATGATACCGATGAAACGAGAGAGGATGCTCACGATACGGGTTACTGATGATGAACATGCCCGGT
TACTGGAACGTTGTGAGGGTAAACAACTGGCGGTATGGATGCGGCGGGACCAGAGAAAAATCACTCAGGG
TCAATGCCAGCGCTTCGTTAATACAGATGTAGGTGTTCCACAGGGTAGCCAGCAGCATCCTGCGATGCAG
ATCCGGAACATAATGGTGCAGGGCGCTGACTTCCGCGTTTCCAGACTTTACGAAACACGGAAACCGAAGA
CCATTCATGTTGTTGCTCAGGTCGCAGACGTTTTGCAGCAGCAGTCGCTTCACGTTCGCTCGCGTATCGG
TGATTCATTCTGCTAACCAGTAAGGCAACCCCGCCAGCCTAGCCGGGTCCTCAACGACAGGAGCACGATC
ATGCGCACCCGTGGCCAGGACCCAACGCTGCCCGAGATGCGCCGCGTGCGGCTGCTGGAGATGGCGGACG
CGATGGATATGTTCTGCCAAGGGTTGGTTTGCGCATTCACAGTTCTCCGCAAGAATTGATTGGCTCCAAT
TCTTGGAGTGGTGAATCCGTTAGCGAGGTGCCGCCGGCTTCCATTCAGGTCGAGGTGGCCCGGCTCCATG
CACCGCGACGCAACGCGGGGAGGCAGACAAGGTATAGGGCGGCGCCTACAATCCATGCCAACCCGTTCCA
TGTGCTCGCCGAGGCGGCATAAATCGCCGTGACGATCAGCGGTCCAATGATCGAAGTTAGGCTGGTAAGA
GCCGCGAGCGATCCTTGAAGCTGTCCCTGATGGTCGTCATCTACCTGCCTGGACAGCATGGCCTGCAACG
CGGGCATCCCGATGCCGCCGGAAGCGAGAAGAATCATAATGGGGAAGGCCATCCAGCCTCGCGTCGCGAA
CGCCAGCAAGACGTAGCCCAGCGCGTCGGCCGCCATGCCGGCGATAATGGCCTGCTTCTCGCCGAAACGT
TTGGTGGCGGGACCAGTGACGAAGGCTTGAGCGAGGGCGTGCAAGATTCCGAATACCGCAAGCGACAGGC
CGATCATCGTCGCGCTCCAGCGAAAGCGGTCCTCGCCGAAAATGACCCAGAGCGCTGCCGGCACCTGTCC
TACGAGTTGCATGATAAAGAAGACAGTCATAAGTGCGGCGACGATAGTCATGCCCCGCGCCCACCGGAAG
GAGCTGACTGGGTTGAAGGCTCTCAAGGGCATCGGTCGACGCTCTCCCTTATGCGACTCCTGCATTAGGA
AGCAGCCCAGTAGTAGGTTGAGGCCGTTGAGCACCGCCGCCGCAAGGAATGGTGCATGCAAGGAGATGGC
GCCCAACAGTCCCCCGGCCACGGGGCCTGCCACCATACCCACGCCGAAACAAGCGCTCATGAGCCCGAAG
TGGCGAGCCCGATCTTCCCCATCGGTGATGTCGGCGATATAGGCGCCAGCAACCGCACCTGTGGCGCCGG
TGATGCCGGCCACGATGCGTCCGGCGTAGAGGATCGAGATCTCGATCCCGCGAAATTAATACGACTCACT
ATAGG
Features (pLannotate 1.2.2; 16 found; start..end, strand, type, name):
     32..54      +  RBS            RBS: efficient ribosome binding site from bacteriophage T7 gene 10 (Olins and Rangwala, 1989)
     85..417     +  CDS            csoS2 (fragment): CSOS2_HALNC - Experimental evidence at protein level: Swiss-Prot protein existence level 1. Unlike beta-carboxysomes, alpha-carboxysomes (Cb) can form without cargo protein. CsoS2 is essential for Cb formation and is also capable of targeting foreign proteins to the Cb. The Cb shell assembles with the aid of CsoS2; CsoS1A, CsoS1B and CsoS1C form the majority of the shell while CsoS4A and CsoS4B form vertices. CsoS1D forms pseudohexamers that probably control metabolite flux into and out of the shell. From Halothiobacillus neapolitanus (strain ATCC 23641 / c2) (Thiobacillus neapolitanus).
    418..435     +  CDS            TEV site (fragment): tobacco etch virus (TEV) protease recognition and cleavage site
    460..1170    +  CDS            Superfolder GFP: Superfolder GFP is a basic (constitutively fluorescent) green fluorescent protein published in 2005, derived from Aequorea victoria. It is reported to be a very rapidly-maturing weak dimer.
   1213..1262    +  CDS            SET1 (fragment): solubility-enhancement tag derived from T7 phage gene 10B
   1270..1317    +  terminator     T7 terminator: transcription terminator for bacteriophage T7 RNA polymerase
   1343..1635    -  CDS            TcR (fragment): tetracycline efflux protein; tet; confers resistance to tetracycline
   1683..1711    -  promoter       tet promoter: E. coli promoter for tetracycline efflux protein gene
   1824..1928    +  promoter       AmpR promoter: bla
   1929..2786    +  CDS            bla: BLAT_ECOLX - Experimental evidence at protein level: Swiss-Prot protein existence level 1. TEM-type are the most prevalent beta-lactamases in enterobacteria; they hydrolyze the beta-lactam bond in susceptible beta-lactam antibiotics, thus conferring resistance to penicillins and cephalosporins. TEM-3 and TEM-4 are capable of hydrolyzing cefotaxime and ceftazidime. TEM-5 is capable of hydrolyzing ceftazidime. TEM-6 is capable of hydrolyzing ceftazidime and aztreonam. TEM-8/CAZ-2, TEM- 16/CAZ-7 and TEM-24/CAZ-6 are markedly active against ceftazidime. IRT- 4 shows resistance to beta-lactamase in
   2960..3548    +  rep_origin     ori: high-copy-number ColE1/pMB1/pBR322/pUC origin of replication
   3734..3873    -  misc_feature   bom: basis of mobility region from pBR322
   3975..4166    -  CDS            rop: Rop protein, which maintains plasmids at low copy number; rop
   4183..4563    +  CDS            YPB1_ECOLX: Protein predicted: Swiss-Prot protein existence level 4. From Escherichia coli.
   4805..5705    -  CDS            TcR (fragment): tetracycline efflux protein; tet; confers resistance to tetracycline
   5727..5745    +  promoter       T7 promoter: promoter for bacteriophage T7 RNA polymerase
