[The description below was written by a language model from this plasmid's Addgene catalogue record and pLannotate feature annotations shown in this document.]
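Description:
pBz174_CsoS2_N3_GFP is a bacterial expression plasmid built on a modified Novagen pET-14b backbone, in which the vector's own His-tag and thrombin site were removed and BsaI sites were introduced for Golden Gate assembly (the sites were destroyed on cloning). It is 5,745 bp in total and is selected with ampicillin through the bla beta-lactamase gene under its native promoter. Replication relies on a pBR322/ColE1-type origin accompanied by the bom region and the rop gene. The catalogue lists it as high copy, although rop is normally associated with copy-number restraint. Two fragments of the tetracycline resistance gene and the tet promoter flank the expression cassette. They are remnants of the pBR322-derived backbone interrupted by the cloning region, not a functional marker.

The payload is a T7 promoter-driven cassette with the phage T7 gene 10 ribosome binding site and a T7 terminator, so expression requires a host supplying T7 RNA polymerase. The encoded fusion protein carries an N-terminal hexahistidine tag and then a fragment of CsoS2 from Halothiobacillus neapolitanus, described as the third N-peptide repeat of the N-terminal domain. Next come a partial TEV protease recognition site, Superfolder GFP and a C-terminal Strep-tag II. The His and Strep tags are listed in the catalogue but not called by the annotation software. A short downstream match to the T7 gene 10-derived SET1 tag is probably just backbone sequence preceding the terminator. The depositor and sequencing-verified records show the same features in a different rotation. CsoS2 is a scaffolding protein essential for alpha-carboxysome assembly, and this [N3]-GFP protein was made for bio-layer interferometry binding measurements in a study of multivalent CsoS2–Rubisco interactions.
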