Addgene plasmid #140854: pBz174_CsoS2_N3_GFP
Purpose: His-tagged third N-peptide of NTD fused to Superfolder GFP ([N3]-GFP) used for BLI, pET-14b backbone
Depositing lab: David Savage. Depositing organization: University of California, Berkeley. Publication: Multivalent interactions between CsoS2 and Rubisco mediate alpha-carboxysome formation. Oltrogge LM, Chaijarasphong T, Chen AW, Bolin ER, Marqusee S, Savage DF. Nat Struct Mol Biol. 2020 Mar;27(3):281-287. doi: 10.1038/s41594-020-0387-7. Epub 2020 Mar 2. PubMed 32123388.
Backbone
  Vector backbone: pET-14b
  Backbone manufacturer: Novagen
  Backbone size w/o insert (bp): 4614
  Total vector size (bp): 5745
  Modifications to backbone: elimination of built-in His-tag and thrombin recognition site; introduction of BsaI sites for Golden Gate assembly
  Vector type: Bacterial Expression
Growth in bacteria
  Bacterial resistance: Ampicillin, 100 μg/mL
  Growth temperature: 37°C
  Growth strain: DH5alpha
  Copy number: High Copy
Gene/Insert
  Gene/Insert name: CsoS2 NTD repeat 3 fused to GFP (alt name: [N3]-GFP)
  Insert size (bp): 1137
  Promoter: T7
  Tag / fusion protein: Hexahistidine tag (N terminal on insert); Superfolder GFP (C terminal on insert); Strep-Tag II (C terminal on insert)
  Cloning method: Restriction Enzyme; 5′ cloning site BsaI (destroyed during cloning); 3′ cloning site BsaI (destroyed during cloning)
  Sequencing primers: 5′ T7 forward; 3′ T7 reverse
Terms and licenses: Academic/Nonprofit Terms; Industry Terms: Not Available to Industry
How to cite: pBz174_CsoS2_N3_GFP was a gift from David Savage (Addgene plasmid # 140854 ; http://n2t.net/addgene:140854 ; RRID:Addgene_140854)
